Addgene plasmid #126086: pBbA13a-RFP
Purpose: Constitutive expression vector for Escherichia coli. BglBrick compatible.
Depositing lab: Nigel Scrutton. Depositing organization: University of Manchester. Publication: SelProm: A Queryable and Predictive Expression Vector Selection Tool for Escherichia coli. Jervis AJ, Carbonell P, Taylor S, Sung R, Dunstan MS, Robinson CJ, Breitling R, Takano E, Scrutton NS. ACS Synth Biol. 2019 Mar 18. doi: 10.1021/acssynbio.8b00399. PubMed 30870592.
Backbone
  Vector backbone: pBb
  Backbone size w/o insert (bp): 2168
  Vector type: Bacterial Expression, Synthetic Biology
Growth in bacteria
  Bacterial resistance: Ampicillin, 100 μg/mL
  Growth temperature: 37°C
  Growth strain: DH5alpha
  Copy number: High Copy
Gene/Insert
  Gene/Insert name: RFP
  Species: Synthetic
  Insert size (bp): 678
  Promoter: J23102
  Cloning method: Unknown
  Sequencing primers: 5′ GTTATTGTCTCATGAGCGGATAC
Terms and licenses: Academic/Nonprofit Terms; Industry Terms: Not Available to Industry
Depositor comments: Cloning method was In-Fusion.
How to cite: pBbA13a-RFP was a gift from Nigel Scrutton (Addgene plasmid # 126086 ; http://n2t.net/addgene:126086 ; RRID:Addgene_126086)
