[The description below was written by a language model from this plasmid's Addgene catalogue record and pLannotate feature annotations shown in this document.]
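Description:
pBbA13a-RFP is a small (about 2.8 kb) bacterial expression plasmid from the pBb BglBrick-compatible vector series, built for constitutive gene expression in Escherichia coli and used in synthetic biology work. It is selected with ampicillin through a β-lactamase (AmpR) gene driven by its native bla promoter and followed by a lambda t0 terminator. The sequence annotation identifies a complete p15A origin of replication, which is generally regarded as a medium-copy origin compatible with ColE1-type plasmids. The catalogue entry, however, lists the plasmid as high copy, so the two sources differ on this point. A short adjacent match to the RSF origin is only a fragment and most likely reflects sequence similarity rather than a second functional origin.

The payload is a 678 bp synthetic RFP coding sequence, annotated as mRFP1, the monomeric red fluorescent derivative of DsRed. According to the record it is transcribed from the constitutive Anderson-family promoter J23102. The automated annotation instead flags a partial match to the closely related J23119 promoter at this position, which is expected given how similar members of this promoter family are. Downstream of the reporter sit tandem rrnB T1 and T7Te terminators that stop transcription and insulate the cassette from the rest of the backbone.

Because no inducer is needed, red fluorescence gives a direct readout of the expression strength provided by this promoter, origin and marker combination. The RFP also serves as a placeholder that can be exchanged for a gene of interest using BglBrick-style cloning. The plasmid belongs to a set of vectors characterised for comparing and selecting E. coli expression vectors.
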