Features (pLannotate 1.2.2; 9 found; start..end, strand, type, name):
      1..25      +  promoter       J23119(SpeI) promoter (fragment): bacterial promoter (Registry of Standard Biological Parts BBa J23119) modified to end with an SpeI site
     81..758     +  CDS            mRFP1: monomeric derivative of DsRed (Campbell et al., 2002)
    791..862     +  terminator     rrnB T1 terminator: transcription terminator T1 from the E. coli rrnB gene
    878..905     +  terminator     T7Te terminator: phage T7 early transcription terminator
    924..979     -  rep_origin     RSF ori (fragment): Plasmids containing the RSF 1030 origin of replication can be propagated in E. coli cells that contain additional plasmids with compatible origins.
   1067..1612    -  rep_origin     p15A ori: Plasmids containing the medium-copy-number p15A origin of replication can be propagated in E. coli cells that contain a second plasmid with the ColE1 origin.
   1726..1820    -  terminator     lambda t0 terminator: transcription terminator from phage lambda
   1850..2710    -  CDS            AmpR: β-lactamase; bla; confers resistance to ampicillin, carbenicillin, and related antibiotics
   2711..2815    -  promoter       AmpR promoter: bla
>Addgene plasmid #126086 | pBbA13a-RFP | addgene full sequence | sequence record 454416 | Addgene Long Read Sequencing Result
TTGACAGCTAGCTCAGTCCTAGGTACTGTGCTAGCAGGTTTAATCGAATTCAAAAGATCTTTTAAGAAGG
AGATATACATATGGCGAGTAGCGAAGACGTTATCAAAGAGTTCATGCGTTTCAAAGTTCGTATGGAAGGT
TCCGTTAACGGTCACGAGTTCGAAATCGAAGGTGAAGGTGAAGGTCGTCCGTACGAAGGTACCCAGACCG
CTAAACTGAAAGTTACCAAAGGTGGTCCGCTGCCGTTCGCTTGGGACATCCTGTCCCCGCAGTTCCAGTA
CGGTTCCAAAGCTTACGTTAAACACCCGGCTGACATCCCGGACTACCTGAAACTGTCCTTCCCGGAAGGT
TTCAAATGGGAACGTGTTATGAACTTCGAAGACGGTGGTGTTGTTACCGTTACCCAGGACTCCTCCCTGC
AAGACGGTGAGTTCATCTACAAAGTTAAACTGCGTGGTACCAACTTCCCGTCCGACGGTCCGGTTATGCA
GAAAAAAACCATGGGTTGGGAAGCTTCCACCGAACGTATGTACCCGGAAGACGGTGCTCTGAAAGGTGAA
ATCAAAATGCGTCTGAAACTGAAAGACGGTGGTCACTACGACGCTGAAGTTAAAACCACCTACATGGCTA
AAAAACCGGTTCAGCTGCCGGGTGCTTACAAAACCGACATCAAACTGGACATCACCTCCCACAACGAAGA
CTACACCATCGTTGAACAGTACGAACGTGCTGAAGGTCGTCACTCCACCGGTGCTTAAGGATCCAAACTC
GAGTAAGGATCTCCAGGCATCAAATAAAACGAAAGGCTCAGTCGAAAGACTGGGCCTTTCGTTTTATCTG
TTGTTTGTCGGTGAACGCTCTCTACTAGAGTCACACTGGCTCACCTTCGGGTGGGCCTTTCTGCGTTTAT
ACCTAGGGATATATTCCGCTTCCTCGCTCACTGACTCGCTACGCTCGGTCGTTCGACTGCGGCGAGCGGA
AATGGCTTACGAACGGGGCGGAGATTTCCTGGAAGATGCCAGGAAGATACTTAACAGGGAAGTGAGAGGG
CCGCGGCAAAGCCGTTTTTCCATAGGCTCCGCCCCCCTGACAAGCATCACGAAATCTGACGCTCAAATCA
GTGGTGGCGAAACCCGACAGGACTATAAAGATACCAGGCGTTTCCCCCTGGCGGCTCCCTCGTGCGCTCT
CCTGTTCCTGCCTTTCGGTTTACCGGTGTCATTCCGCTGTTATGGCCGCGTTTGTCTCATTCCACGCCTG
ACACTCAGTTCCGGGTAGGCAGTTCGCTCCAAGCTGGACTGTATGCACGAACCCCCCGTTCAGTCCGACC
GCTGCGCCTTATCCGGTAACTATCGTCTTGAGTCCAACCCGGAAAGACATGCAAAAGCACCACTGGCAGC
AGCCACTGGTAATTGATTTAGAGGAGTTAGTCTTGAAGTCATGCGCCGGTTAAGGCTAAACTGAAAGGAC
AAGTTTTGGTGACTGCGCTCCTCCAAGCCAGTTACCTCGGTTCAAAGAGTTGGTAGCTCAGAGAACCTTC
GAAAAACCGCCCTGCAAGGCGGTTTTTTCGTTTTCAGAGCAAGAGATTACGCGCAGACCAAAACGATCTC
AAGAAGATCATCTTATTAATCAGATAAAATATTTCTAGATTTCAGTGCAATTTATCTCTTCAAATGTAGC
ACCTGAAGTCAGCCCCATACGATATAAGTTGTTACTAGTGCTTGGATTCTCACCAATAAAAAACGCCCGG
CGGCAACCGAGCGTTCTGAACAAATCCAGATGGAGTTCTGAGGTCATTACTGGATCTATCAACAGGAGTC
CAAGCGAGCTCGTAAACTTGGTCTGACAGTTACCAATGCTTAATCAGTGAGGCACCTATCTCAGCGATCT
GTCTATTTCGTTCATCCATAGTTGCCTGACTCCCCGTCGTGTAGATAACTACGATACGGGAGGGCTTACC
ATCTGGCCCCAGTGCTGCAATGATACCGCGAGACCCACGCTCACCGGCTCCAGATTTATCAGCAATAAAC
CAGCCAGCCGGAAGGGCCGAGCGCAGAAGTGGTCCTGCAACTTTATCCGCCTCCATCCAGTCTATTAATT
GTTGCCGGGAAGCTAGAGTAAGTAGTTCGCCAGTTAATAGTTTGCGCAACGTTGTTGCCATTGCTACAGG
CATCGTGGTGTCACGCTCGTCGTTTGGTATGGCTTCATTCAGCTCCGGTTCCCAACGATCAAGGCGAGTT
ACATGATCCCCCATGTTGTGCAAAAAAGCGGTTAGCTCCTTCGGTCCTCCGATCGTTGTCAGAAGTAAGT
TGGCCGCAGTGTTATCACTCATGGTTATGGCAGCACTGCATAATTCTCTTACTGTCATGCCATCCGTAAG
ATGCTTTTCTGTGACTGGTGAGTACTCAACCAAGTCATTCTGAGAATAGTGTATGCGGCGACCGAGTTGC
TCTTGCCCGGCGTCAATACGGGATAATACCGCGCCACATAGCAGAACTTTAAAAGTGCTCATCATTGGAA
AACGTTCTTCGGGGCGAAAACTCTCAAGGATCTTACCGCTGTTGAGATCCAGTTCGATGTAACCCACTCG
TGCACCCAACTGATCTTCAGCATCTTTTACTTTCACCAGCGTTTCTGGGTGAGCAAAAACAGGAAGGCAA
AATGCCGCAAAAAAGGGAATAAGGGCGACACGGAAATGTTGAATACTCATACTCTTCCTTTTTCAATATT
ATTGAAGCATTTATCAGGGTTATTGTCTCATGAGCGGATACATATTTGAATGTATTTAGAAAAATAAACA
AATAGGGGTTCCGCGCACATTTCCCCGAAAAGTGCCACCTGACGTC
